Addgene plasmid #116420: pHAGE-JAG1-E228K
Purpose: Lentiviral expression of JAG1 E228K
Depositing lab: Gordon Mills & Kenneth Scott. Depositing organization: Baylor College of Medicine. Publication: Systematic Functional Annotation of Somatic Mutations in Cancer. Ng PK, Li J, Jeong KJ, Shao S, Chen H, Tsang YH, Sengupta S, Wang Z, Bhavana VH, Tran R, Soewito S, Minussi DC, Moreno D, Kong K, Dogruluk T, Lu H, Gao J, Tokheim C, Zhou DC, Johnson AM, Zeng J, Ip CKM, Ju Z, Wester M, Yu S, Li Y, Vellano CP, Schultz N, Karchin R, Ding L, Lu Y, Cheung LWT, Chen K, Shaw KR, Meric-Bernstam F, Scott KL, Yi S, Sahni N, Liang H, Mills GB. Cancer Cell. 2018 Mar 12;33(3):450-462.e10. doi: 10.1016/j.ccell.2018.01.021. PubMed 29533785.
Backbone
  Vector backbone: pHAGE
  Vector type: Lentiviral
Growth in bacteria
  Bacterial resistance: Ampicillin, 100 μg/mL
  Growth temperature: 37°C
  Growth strain: Stbl3
  Copy number: High Copy
Gene/Insert
  Gene/Insert name: JAG1
  Species: H. sapiens (human)
  Mutation: E228K
  Entrez Gene: JAG1 (a.k.a. AGS, AGS1, AHD, AWS, CD339, CMT2HH, DCHE, HJ1, JAGL1)
  Cloning method: Gateway Cloning
Terms and licenses: Academic/Nonprofit Terms; Industry Terms: Not Available to Industry
How to cite: pHAGE-JAG1-E228K was a gift from Gordon Mills & Kenneth Scott (Addgene plasmid # 116420 ; http://n2t.net/addgene:116420 ; RRID:Addgene_116420)
