[The description below was written by a language model from this plasmid's Addgene catalogue record and pLannotate feature annotations shown in this document.]
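Description:
pHAGE-JAG1-E228K is an HIV-1-based, self-inactivating lentiviral expression plasmid built on the pHAGE backbone and carrying the human JAG1 open reading frame with an E228K substitution. It is propagated in E. coli through a high-copy ColE1/pUC-type origin and selected with ampicillin via the β-lactamase gene. The viral portion comprises a truncated 5' LTR, the Ψ packaging signal with an adjoining gag fragment, the Rev response element for Rev-dependent nuclear export of the genomic RNA, the cPPT/CTS element that aids nuclear import of the reverse-transcribed genome, and a ΔU3 3' LTR that silences LTR promoter activity after integration. Packaging functions are not encoded on this plasmid and must be supplied separately. Short lacI, lac promoter, SV40 and nef fragments in the annotation appear to be backbone remnants rather than functional parts.

The payload is driven by the constitutive human EF-1α promoter. JAG1, a ligand for multiple Notch receptors, was introduced by Gateway cloning and is flanked by attB1 and attB2 sites. A V5 epitope tag lies just downstream of attB2, although the record does not state whether the insert reads through into it. An EMCV IRES then allows EGFP to be translated from the same transcript, so that transduced cells can be identified by fluorescence, and a WPRE enhances transcript expression. No mammalian drug-selection marker is annotated. The plasmid was deposited with a study on systematic functional annotation of somatic mutations in cancer, and it provides stable lentiviral expression of this JAG1 variant in mammalian cells for assessing its functional consequences.
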