Features (pLannotate 1.2.2; 27 found; start..end, strand, type, name):
      1..1179    +  promoter       EF-1α promoter: strong constitutive promoter for human elongation factor EF-1α
   1200..1220    +  protein_bind   attB1: mutant version of attB; core recombination site for the Gateway® BP reaction BP Clonase™
   1226..4879    +  CDS            JAG1: JAG1_HUMAN - Also known as JAGL1. Experimental evidence at protein level: Swiss-Prot protein existence level 1. Ligand for multiple Notch receptors and involved in the mediation of Notch signaling (PubMed:18660822, PubMed:20437614). May be involved in cell-fate decisions during hematopoiesis (PubMed:9462510). Seems to be involved in early and late stages of mammalian cardiovascular development. Inhibits myoblast differentiation (By similarity). Enhances fibroblast growth factor-induced angiogenesis (in vitro). From Homo sapiens (Human).
   4884..4908    -  protein_bind   attB2: mutant version of attB; recombination site for the Gateway® BP reaction BP Clonase™
   4961..5002    +  CDS            V5 tag: epitope tag from simian virus 5
   5128..5590    +  misc_feature   IRES: internal ribosome entry site (IRES) of the encephalomyocarditis virus (EMCV)
   5604..6323    +  CDS            EGFP: the original enhanced GFP (Yang et al., 1996) mammalian codon-optimized
   6337..6925    +  misc_feature   WPRE: woodchuck hepatitis virus posttranscriptional regulatory element
   6933..6998    +  CDS            nef (fragment): NEF_HV1Z2 - Experimental evidence at protein level: Swiss-Prot protein existence level 1. Extracellular Nef protein targets CD4(+) T-lymphocytes for apoptosis by interacting with CXCR4 surface receptors. From Human immunodeficiency virus type 1 group M subtype D (isolate Z2/CDC-Z34) (HIV-1).
   7000..7233    +  LTR            3' LTR (ΔU3): self-inactivating 3' long terminal repeat (LTR) from HIV-1
   7438..7542    +  promoter       AmpR promoter: bla
   7543..8403    +  CDS            AmpR: β-lactamase; bla; confers resistance to ampicillin, carbenicillin, and related antibiotics
   8574..9162    +  rep_origin     ori: high-copy-number ColE1/pMB1/pBR322/pUC origin of replication
   9345..9399    +  CDS            lacI (fragment): lac repressor; lacI; The lac repressor binds to the lac operator to inhibit transcription in E. coli. This inhibition can be relieved by adding lactose or isopropyl-β-D-thiogalactopyranoside (IPTG).
   9405..9498    +  rep_origin     SV40 ori (fragment): SV40 origin of replication
   9523..9560    +  CDS            lacI (fragment): lac repressor; lacI; The lac repressor binds to the lac operator to inhibit transcription in E. coli. This inhibition can be relieved by adding lactose or isopropyl-β-D-thiogalactopyranoside (IPTG).
   9573..9594    +  protein_bind   CAP binding site: CAP binding activates transcription in the presence of cAMP. E. coli catabolite activator protein
   9609..9639    +  promoter       lac promoter: promoter for the E. coli lac operon
   9643..9665    +  protein_bind   lac operator (fragment): The lac repressor binds to the lac operator to inhibit transcription in E. coli. This inhibition can be relieved by adding lactose or isopropyl-β-D-thiogalactopyranoside (IPTG). lac repressor encoded by lacI
   9697..9780    +  polyA_signal   SV40 poly(A) signal (fragment): SV40 polyadenylation signal
   9947..10276   +  CDS            nef (fragment): NEF_HV1BR - Experimental evidence at protein level: Swiss-Prot protein existence level 1. Extracellular Nef protein targets CD4(+) T-lymphocytes for apoptosis by interacting with CXCR4 surface receptors (PubMed:14990729). From Human immunodeficiency virus type 1 group M subtype B (isolate BRU/LAI) (HIV-1).
  10324..10581   +  LTR            5' LTR (truncated): truncated 5' long terminal repeat (LTR) from HIV-1
  10628..10753   +  misc_feature   HIV-1 Ψ: packaging signal of human immunodeficiency virus type 1
  10737..11075   +  CDS            HIV-1 gag (fragment): gag protein from human immunodeficiency virus 1; gag
  11250..11483   +  misc_feature   RRE: The Rev response element (RRE) of HIV-1 allows for Rev-dependent mRNA export from the nucleus to the cytoplasm.
  11860..11960   +  CDS            Rev (fragment): human immunodeficiency virus 1 (HIV-1) Rev protein; rev; enhances nuclear export of unspliced and incompletely spliced viral mRNAs
  12005..12122   +  misc_feature   cPPT/CTS: central polypurine tract and central termination sequence of HIV-1
>Addgene plasmid #116420 | pHAGE-JAG1-E228K | addgene full sequence | sequence record 252223 | Addgene NGS Result
GGCTCCGGTGCCCGTCAGTGGGCAGAGCGCACATCGCCCACAGTCCCCGAGAAGTTGGGGGGAGGGGTCG
GCAATTGAACCGGTGCCTAGAGAAGGTGGCGCGGGGTAAACTGGGAAAGTGATGTCGTGTACTGGCTCCG
CCTTTTTCCCGAGGGTGGGGGAGAACCGTATATAAGTGCAGTAGTCGCCGTGAACGTTCTTTTTCGCAAC
GGGTTTGCCGCCAGAACACAGGTAAGTGCCGTGTGTGGTTCCCGCGGGCCTGGCCTCTTTACGGGTTATG
GCCCTTGCGTGCCTTGAATTACTTCCACCTGGCTGCAGTACGTGATTCTTGATCCCGAGCTTCGGGTTGG
AAGTGGGTGGGAGAGTTCGAGGCCTTGCGCTTAAGGAGCCCCTTCGCCTCGTGCTTGAGTTGAGGCCTGG
CCTGGGCGCTGGGGCCGCCGCGTGCGAATCTGGTGGCACCTTCGCGCCTGTCTCGCTGCTTTCGATAAGT
CTCTAGCCATTTAAAATTTTTGATGACCTGCTGCGACGCTTTTTTTCTGGCAAGATAGTCTTGTAAATGC
GGGCCAAGATCTGCACACTGGTATTTCGGTTTTTGGGGCCGCGGGCGGCGACGGGGCCCGTGCGTCCCAG
CGCACATGTTCGGCGAGGCGGGGCCTGCGAGCGCGGCCACCGAGAATCGGACGGGGGTAGTCTCAAGCTG
GCCGGCCTGCTCTGGTGCCTGGCCTCGCGCCGCCGTGTATCGCCCCGCCCTGGGCGGCAAGGCTGGCCCG
GTCGGCACCAGTTGCGTGAGCGGAAAGATGGCCGCTTCCCGGCCCTGCTGCAGGGAGCTCAAAATGGAGG
ACGCGGCGCTCGGGAGAGCGGGCGGGTGAGTCACCCACACAAAGGAAAAGGGCCTTTCCGTCCTCAGCCG
TCGCTTCATGTGACTCCACGGAGTACCGGGCGCCGTCCAGGCACCTCGATTAGTTCTCGAGCTTTTGGAG
TACGTCGTCTTTAGGTTGGGGGGAGGGGTTTTATGCGATGGAGTTTCCCCACACTGAGTGGGTGGAGACT
GAAGTTAGGCCAGCTTGGCACTTGATGTAATTCTCCTTGGAATTTGCCCTTTTTGAGTTTGGATCTTGGT
TCATTCTCAAGCCTCAGACAGTGGTTCAAAGTTTTTTTCTTCCATTTCAGGTGTCGTGAAGCGGCCCTGC
AGATATCAACAAGTTTGTACAAAAAAGCAGGCACCATGCGTTCCCCACGGACGCGCGGCCGGTCCGGGCG
CCCCCTAAGCCTCCTGCTCGCCCTGCTCTGTGCCCTGCGAGCCAAGGTGTGTGGGGCCTCGGGTCAGTTC
GAGTTGGAGATCCTGTCCATGCAGAACGTGAACGGGGAGCTGCAGAACGGGAACTGCTGCGGCGGCGCCC
GGAACCCGGGAGACCGCAAGTGCACCCGCGACGAGTGTGACACATACTTCAAAGTGTGCCTCAAGGAGTA
TCAGTCCCGCGTCACGGCCGGGGGGCCCTGCAGCTTCGGCTCAGGGTCCACGCCTGTCATCGGGGGCAAC
ACCTTCAACCTCAAGGCCAGCCGCGGCAACGACCGCAACCGCATCGTGCTGCCTTTCAGTTTCGCCTGGC
CGAGGTCCTATACGTTGCTTGTGGAGGCGTGGGATTCCAGTAATGACACCGTTCAACCTGACAGTATTAT
TGAAAAGGCTTCTCACTCGGGCATGATCAACCCCAGCCGGCAGTGGCAGACGCTGAAGCAGAACACGGGC
GTTGCCCACTTTGAGTATCAGATCCGCGTGACCTGTGATGACTACTACTATGGCTTTGGCTGCAATAAGT
TCTGCCGCCCCAGAGATGACTTCTTTGGACACTATGCCTGTGACCAGAATGGCAACAAAACTTGCATGGA
AGGCTGGATGGGCCCCAAATGTAACAGAGCTATTTGCCGACAAGGCTGCAGTCCTAAGCATGGGTCTTGC
AAACTCCCAGGTGACTGCAGGTGCCAGTACGGCTGGCAAGGCCTGTACTGTGATAAGTGCATCCCACACC
CGGGATGCGTCCACGGCATCTGTAATGAGCCCTGGCAGTGCCTCTGTGAGACCAACTGGGGCGGCCAGCT
CTGTGACAAAGATCTCAATTACTGTGGGACTCATCAGCCGTGTCTCAACGGGGGAACTTGTAGCAACACA
GGCCCTGACAAATATCAGTGTTCCTGCCCTGAGGGGTATTCAGGACCCAACTGTGAAATTGCTGAGCACG
CCTGCCTCTCTGATCCCTGTCACAACAGAGGCAGCTGTAAGGAGACCTCCCTGGGCTTTGAGTGTGAGTG
TTCCCCAGGCTGGACCGGCCCCACATGCTCTACAAACATTGATGACTGTTCTCCTAATAACTGTTCCCAC
GGGGGCACCTGCCAGGACCTGGTTAACGGATTTAAGTGTGTGTGCCCCCCACAGTGGACTGGGAAAACGT
GCCAGTTAGATGCAAATGAATGTGAGGCCAAACCTTGTGTAAACGCCAAATCCTGTAAGAATCTCATTGC
CAGCTACTACTGCGACTGTCTTCCCGGCTGGATGGGTCAGAATTGTGACATAAATATTAATGACTGCCTT
GGCCAGTGTCAGAATGACGCCTCCTGTCGGGATTTGGTTAATGGTTATCGCTGTATCTGTCCACCTGGCT
ATGCAGGCGATCACTGTGAGAGAGACATCGATGAATGTGCCAGCAACCCCTGTTTGAATGGGGGTCACTG
TCAGAATGAAATCAACAGATTCCAGTGTCTGTGTCCCACTGGTTTCTCTGGAAACCTCTGTCAGCTGGAC
ATCGATTATTGTGAGCCTAATCCCTGCCAGAACGGTGCCCAGTGCTACAACCGTGCCAGTGACTATTTCT
GTAAGTGCCCCGAGGACTATGAGGGCAAGAACTGCTCACACCTGAAAGACCACTGCCGCACGACCCCCTG
TGAAGTGATTGACAGCTGCACAGTGGCCATGGCTTCCAACGACACACCTGAAGGGGTGCGGTATATTTCC
TCCAACGTCTGTGGTCCTCACGGGAAGTGCAAGAGTCAGTCGGGAGGCAAATTCACCTGTGACTGTAACA
AAGGCTTCACGGGAACATACTGCCATGAAAATATTAATGACTGTGAGAGCAACCCTTGTAGAAACGGTGG
CACTTGCATCGATGGTGTCAACTCCTACAAGTGCATCTGTAGTGACGGCTGGGAGGGGGCCTACTGTGAA
ACCAATATTAATGACTGCAGCCAGAACCCCTGCCACAATGGGGGCACGTGTCGCGACCTGGTCAATGACT
TCTACTGTGACTGTAAAAATGGGTGGAAAGGAAAGACCTGCCACTCACGTGACAGTCAGTGTGATGAGGC
CACGTGCAACAACGGTGGCACCTGCTATGATGAGGGGGATGCTTTTAAGTGCATGTGTCCTGGCGGCTGG
GAAGGAACAACCTGTAACATAGCCCGAAACAGTAGCTGCCTGCCCAACCCCTGCCATAATGGGGGCACAT
GTGTGGTCAACGGCGAGTCCTTTACGTGCGTCTGCAAGGAAGGCTGGGAGGGGCCCATCTGTGCTCAGAA
TACCAATGACTGCAGCCCTCATCCCTGTTACAACAGCGGCACCTGTGTGGATGGAGACAACTGGTACCGG
TGCGAATGTGCCCCGGGTTTTGCTGGGCCCGACTGCAGAATAAACATCAATGAATGCCAGTCTTCACCTT
GTGCCTTTGGAGCGACCTGTGTGGATGAGATCAATGGCTACCGGTGTGTCTGCCCTCCAGGGCACAGTGG
TGCCAAGTGCCAGGAAGTTTCAGGGAGACCTTGCATCACCATGGGGAGTGTGATACCAGATGGGGCCAAA
TGGGATGATGACTGTAATACCTGCCAGTGCCTGAATGGACGGATCGCCTGCTCAAAGGTCTGGTGTGGCC
CTCGACCTTGCCTGCTCCACAAAGGGCACAGCGAGTGCCCCAGCGGGCAGAGCTGCATCCCCATCCTGGA
CGACCAGTGCTTCGTCCACCCCTGCACTGGTGTGGGCGAGTGTCGGTCTTCCAGTCTCCAGCCGGTGAAG
ACAAAGTGCACCTCTGACTCCTATTACCAGGATAACTGTGCGAACATCACATTTACCTTTAACAAGGAGA
TGATGTCACCAGGTCTTACTACGGAGCACATTTGCAGTGAATTGAGGAATTTGAATATTTTGAAGAATGT
TTCCGCTGAATATTCAATCTACATCGCTTGCGAGCCTTCCCCTTCAGCGAACAATGAAATACATGTGGCC
ATTTCTGCTGAAGATATACGGGATGATGGGAACCCGATCAAGGAAATCACTGACAAAATAATCGATCTTG
TTAGTAAACGTGATGGAAACAGCTCGCTGATTGCTGCCGTTGCAGAAGTAAGAGTTCAGAGGCGGCCTCT
GAAGAACAGAACAGATTTCCTTGTTCCCTTGCTGAGCTCTGTCTTAACTGTGGCTTGGATCTGTTGCTTG
GTGACGGCCTTCTACTGGTGCCTGCGGAAGCGGCGGAAGCCGGGCAGCCACACACACTCAGCCTCTGAGG
ACAACACCACCAACAACGTGCGGGAGCAGCTGAACCAGATCAAAAACCCCATTGAGAAACATGGGGCCAA
CACGGTCCCCATCAAGGATTATGAGAACAAGAACTCCAAAATGTCTAAAATAAGGACACACAATTCTGAA
GTAGAAGAGGACGACATGGACAAACACCAGCAGAAAGCCCGGTTTGCCAAGCAGCCGGCGTACACGCTGG
TAGACAGAGAAGAGAAGCCCCCCAACGGCACGCCGACAAAACACCCAAACTGGACAAACAAACAGGACAA
CAGAGACTTGGAAAGTGCCCAGAGCTTAAACCGAATGGAGTACATCGTATAGAACCCAGCTTTCTTGTAC
AAAGTGGTTGATATCCAGCACAGTGGCGGCCGCTCGAGTCTAGAGGGCCCGCGGTTCGAAGGTAAGCCTA
TCCCTAACCCTCTCCTCGGTCTCGATTCTACGCGTACCGGTTAGTAATGAGATCCCTCCCCCCCCCCTAA
CGTTACTGGCCGAAGCCGCTTGGAATAAGGCCGGTGTGCGTTTGTCTATATGTTATTTTCCACCATATTG
CCGTCTTTTGGCAATGTGAGGGCCCGGAAACCTGGCCCTGTCTTCTTGACGAGCATTCCTAGGGGTCTTT
CCCCTCTCGCCAAAGGAATGCAAGGTCTGTTGAATGTCGTGAAGGAAGCAGTTCCTCTGGAAGCTTCTTG
AAGACAAACAACGTCTGTAGCGACCCTTTGCAGGCAGCGGAACCCCCCACCTGGCGACAGGTGCCTCTGC
GGCCAAAAGCCACGTGTATAAGATACACCTGCAAAGGCGGCACAACCCCAGTGCCACGTTGTGAGTTGGA
TAGTTGTGGAAAGAGTCAAATGGCTCTCCTCAAGCGTATTCAACAAGGGGCTGAAGGATGCCCAGAAGGT
ACCCCATTGTATGGGATCTGATCTGGGGCCTCGGTGCACATGCTTTACATGTGTTTAGTCGAGGTTAAAA
AAACGTCTAGGCCCCCCGAACCACGGGGACGTGGTTTTCCTTTGAAAAACACGATGATAATATGGCCACA
CATATGGTGAGCAAGGGCGAGGAGCTGTTCACCGGGGTGGTGCCCATCCTGGTCGAGCTGGACGGCGACG
TAAACGGCCACAAGTTCAGCGTGTCCGGCGAGGGCGAGGGCGATGCCACCTACGGCAAGCTGACCCTGAA
GTTCATCTGCACCACCGGCAAGCTGCCCGTGCCCTGGCCCACCCTCGTGACCACCCTGACCTACGGCGTG
CAGTGCTTCAGCCGCTACCCCGACCACATGAAGCAGCACGACTTCTTCAAGTCCGCCATGCCCGAAGGCT
ACGTCCAGGAGCGCACCATCTTCTTCAAGGACGACGGCAACTACAAGACCCGCGCCGAGGTGAAGTTCGA
GGGCGACACCCTGGTGAACCGCATCGAGCTGAAGGGCATCGACTTCAAGGAGGACGGCAACATCCTGGGG
CACAAGCTGGAGTACAACTACAACAGCCACAACGTCTATATCATGGCCGACAAGCAGAAGAACGGCATCA
AGGTGAACTTCAAGATCCGCCACAACATCGAGGACGGCAGCGTGCAGCTCGCCGACCACTACCAGCAGAA
CACCCCCATCGGCGACGGCCCCGTGCTGCTGCCCGACAACCACTACCTGAGCACCCAGTCCGCCCTGAGC
AAAGACCCCAACGAGAAGCGCGATCACATGGTCCTGCTGGAGTTCGTGACCGCCGCCGGGATCACTCTCG
GCATGGACGAGCTGTACAAGTAAATCGATAGATCCTAATCAACCTCTGGATTACAAAATTTGTGAAAGAT
TGACTGGTATTCTTAACTATGTTGCTCCTTTTACGCTATGTGGATACGCTGCTTTAATGCCTTTGTATCA
TGCTATTGCTTCCCGTATGGCTTTCATTTTCTCCTCCTTGTATAAATCCTGGTTGCTGTCTCTTTATGAG
GAGTTGTGGCCCGTTGTCAGGCAACGTGGCGTGGTGTGCACTGTGTTTGCTGACGCAACCCCCACTGGTT
GGGGCATTGCCACCACCTGTCAGCTCCTTTCCGGGACTTTCGCTTTCCCCCTCCCTATTGCCACGGCGGA
ACTCATCGCCGCCTGCCTTGCCCGCTGCTGGACAGGGGCTCGGCTGTTGGGCACTGACAATTCCGTGGTG
TTGTCGGGGAAATCATCGTCCTTTCCTTGGCTGCTCGCCTGTGTTGCCACCTGGATTCTGCGCGGGACGT
CCTTCTGCTACGTCCCTTCGGCCCTCAATCCAGCGGACCTTCCTTCCCGCGGCCTGCTGCCGGCTCTGCG
GCCTCTTCCGCGTCTTCGCCTTCGCCCTCAGACGAGTCGGATCTCCCTTTGGGCCGCCTCCCCGCCTGAG
ATCCTTTAAGACCAATGACTTACAAGGCAGCTGTAGATCTTAGCCACTTTTTAAAAGAAAAGGGGGGACT
GGAAGGGCTAATTCACTCCCAACGAAGACAAGATCTGCTTTTTGCTTGTACTGGGTCTCTCTGGTTAGAC
CAGATCTGAGCCTGGGAGCTCTCTGGCTAACTAGGGAACCCACTGCTTAAGCCTCAATAAAGCTTGCCTT
GAGTGCTTCAAGTAGTGTGTGCCCGTCTGTTGTGTGACTCTGGTAACTAGAGATCCCTCAGACCCTTTTA
GTCAGTGTGGAAAATCTCTAGCAGTAGTAGTTCATGTCATCTTATTATTCAGTATTTATAACTTGCAAAG
AAATGAATATCAGAGAGTGAGAGGCCCGGGTTAATTAAGGAAAGGGCTAGATCATTCTTGAAGACGAAAG
GGCCTCGTGATACGCCTATTTTTATAGGTTAATGTCATGATAATAATGGTTTCTTAGACGTCAGGTGGCA
CTTTTCGGGGAAATGTGCGCGGAACCCCTATTTGTTTATTTTTCTAAATACATTCAAATATGTATCCGCT
CATGAGACAATAACCCTGATAAATGCTTCAATAATATTGAAAAAGGAAGAGTATGAGTATTCAACATTTC
CGTGTCGCCCTTATTCCCTTTTTTGCGGCATTTTGCCTTCCTGTTTTTGCTCACCCAGAAACGCTGGTGA
AAGTAAAAGATGCTGAAGATCAGTTGGGTGCACGAGTGGGTTACATCGAACTGGATCTCAACAGCGGTAA
GATCCTTGAGAGTTTTCGCCCCGAAGAACGTTTTCCAATGATGAGCACTTTTAAAGTTCTGCTATGTGGC
GCGGTATTATCCCGTGTTGACGCCGGGCAAGAGCAACTCGGTCGCCGCATACACTATTCTCAGAATGACT
TGGTTGAGTACTCACCAGTCACAGAAAAGCATCTTACGGATGGCATGACAGTAAGAGAATTATGCAGTGC
TGCCATAACCATGAGTGATAACACTGCGGCCAACTTACTTCTGACAACGATCGGAGGACCGAAGGAGCTA
ACCGCTTTTTTGCACAACATGGGGGATCATGTAACTCGCCTTGATCGTTGGGAACCGGAGCTGAATGAAG
CCATACCAAACGACGAGCGTGACACCACGATGCCTGTAGCAATGGCAACAACGTTGCGCAAACTATTAAC
TGGCGAACTACTTACTCTAGCTTCCCGGCAACAATTAATAGACTGGATGGAGGCGGATAAAGTTGCAGGA
CCACTTCTGCGCTCGGCCCTTCCGGCTGGCTGGTTTATTGCTGATAAATCTGGAGCCGGTGAGCGTGGGT
CTCGCGGTATCATTGCAGCACTGGGGCCAGATGGTAAGCCCTCCCGTATCGTAGTTATCTACACGACGGG
GAGTCAGGCAACTATGGATGAACGAAATAGACAGATCGCTGAGATAGGTGCCTCACTGATTAAGCATTGG
TAACTGTCAGACCAAGTTTACTCATATATACTTTAGATTGATTTAAAACTTCATTTTTAATTTAAAAGGA
TCTAGGTGAAGATCCTTTTTGATAATCTCATGACCAAAATCCCTTAACGTGAGTTTTCGTTCCACTGAGC
GTCAGACCCCGTAGAAAAGATCAAAGGATCTTCTTGAGATCCTTTTTTTCTGCGCGTAATCTGCTGCTTG
CAAACAAAAAAACCACCGCTACCAGCGGTGGTTTGTTTGCCGGATCAAGAGCTACCAACTCTTTTTCCGA
AGGTAACTGGCTTCAGCAGAGCGCAGATACCAAATACTGTTCTTCTAGTGTAGCCGTAGTTAGGCCACCA
CTTCAAGAACTCTGTAGCACCGCCTACATACCTCGCTCTGCTAATCCTGTTACCAGTGGCTGCTGCCAGT
GGCGATAAGTCGTGTCTTACCGGGTTGGACTCAAGACGATAGTTACCGGATAAGGCGCAGCGGTCGGGCT
GAACGGGGGGTTCGTGCACACAGCCCAGCTTGGAGCGAACGACCTACACCGAACTGAGATACCTACAGCG
TGAGCTATGAGAAAGCGCCACGCTTCCCGAAGGGAGAAAGGCGGACAGGTATCCGGTAAGCGGCAGGGTC
GGAACAGGAGAGCGCACGAGGGAGCTTCCAGGGGGAAACGCCTGGTATCTTTATAGTCCTGTCGGGTTTC
GCCACCTCTGACTTGAGCGTCGATTTTTGTGATGCTCGTCAGGGGGGCGGAGCCTATGGAAAAACGCCAG
CAACGCGGCCTTTTTACGGTTCCTGGCCTTTTGCTGGCCTTTTGCTCACATGTTCTTTCCTGCGTTATCC
CCTGATTCTGTGGATAACCGTATTACCGCCTTTGAGTGAGCTGATACCGCTCGCCGCAGCCGAACGACCG
AGCGCAGCGAGTCAGTGAGCGAGGAAGCGGAAGAGCGCCCAATACGCAAACCGCCTCTCCCCGCGCGTTG
GCCGATTCATTAATGCAGCAAGCTCATGGCTGACTAATTTTTTTTATTTATGCAGAGGCCGAGGCCGCCT
CGGCCTCTGAGCTATTCCAGAAGTAGTGAGGAGGCTTTTTTGGAGGCCTAGGCTTTTGCAAAAAGCTCCC
CGTGGCACGACAGGTTTCCCGACTGGAAAGCGGGCAGTGAGCGCAACGCAATTAATGTGAGTTAGCTCAC
TCATTAGGCACCCCAGGCTTTACACTTTATGCTTCCGGCTCGTATGTTGTGTGGAATTGTGAGCGGATAA
CAATTTCACACAGGAAACAGCTATGACATGATTACGAATTTCACAAATAAAGCATTTTTTTCACTGCATT
CTAGTTGTGGTTTGTCCAAACTCATCAATGTATCTTATCATGTCTGGATCAACTGGATAACTCAAGCTAA
CCAAAATCATCCCAAACTTCCCACCCCATACCCTATTACCACTGCCAATTACCTGTGGTTTCATTTACTC
TAAACCTGTGATTCCTCTGAATTATTTTCATTTTAAAGAAATTGTATTTGTTAAATATGTACTACAAACT
TAGTAGTTGGAAGGGCTAATTCACTCCCAAAGAAGACAAGATATCCTTGATCTGTGGATCTACCACACAC
AAGGCTACTTCCCTGATTAGCAGAACTACACACCAGGGCCAGGGGTCAGATATCCACTGACCTTTGGATG
GTGCTACAAGCTAGTACCAGTTGAGCCAGATAAGGTAGAAGAGGCCAATAAAGGAGAGAACACCAGCTTG
TTACACCCTGTGAGCCTGCATGGGATGGATGACCCGGAGAGAGAAGTGTTAGAGTGGAGGTTTGACAGCC
GCCTAGCATTTCATCACGTGGCCCGAGAGCTGCATCCGGAGTACTTCAAGAACTGCTGATATCGAGCTTG
CTACAAGGGACTTTCCGCTGGGGACTTTCCAGGGAGGCGTGGCCTGGGCGGGACTGGGGAGTGGCGAGCC
CTCAGATCCTGCATATAAGCAGCTGCTTTTTGCCTGTACTGGGTCTCTCTGGTTAGACCAGATCTGAGCC
TGGGAGCTCTCTGGCTAACTAGGGAACCCACTGCTTAAGCCTCAATAAAGCTTGCCTTGAGTGCTTCAAG
TAGTGTGTGCCCGTCTGTTGTGTGACTCTGGTAACTAGAGATCCCTCAGACCCTTTTAGTCAGTGTGGAA
AATCTCTAGCAGTGGCGCCCGAACAGGGACTTGAAAGCGAAAGGGAAACCAGAGGAGCTCTCTCGACGCA
GGACTCGGCTTGCTGAAGCGCGCACGGCAAGAGGCGAGGGGCGGCGACTGGTGAGTACGCCAAAAATTTT
GACTAGCGGAGGCTAGAAGGAGAGAGATGGGTGCGAGAGCGTCAGTATTAAGCGGGGGAGAATTAGATCG
CGATGGGAAAAAATTCGGTTAAGGCCAGGGGGAAAGAAAAAATATAAATTAAAACATATAGTATGGGCAA
GCAGGGAGCTAGAACGATTCGCAGTTAATCCTGGCCTGTTAGAAACATCAGAAGGCTGTAGACAAATACT
GGGACAGCTACAACCATCCCTTCAGACAGGATCAGAAGAACTTAGATCATTATATAATACAGTAGCAACC
CTCTATTGTGTGCATCAAAGGATAGAGATAAAAGACACCAAGGAAGCTTTAGACAAGATAGAGGAAGAGC
AAAACAAAAGTAAGACCACCGCACAGCAAGCGGCCGGCCGCTGATCTTCAGACCTGGAGGAGGAGATATG
AGGGACAATTGGAGAAGTGAATTATATAAATATAAAGTAGTAAAAATTGAACCATTAGGAGTAGCACCCA
CCAAGGCAAAGAGAAGAGTGGTGCAGAGAGAAAAAAGAGCAGTGGGAATAGGAGCTTTGTTCCTTGGGTT
CTTGGGAGCAGCAGGAAGCACTATGGGCGCAGCGTCAATGACGCTGACGGTACAGGCCAGACAATTATTG
TCTGGTATAGTGCAGCAGCAGAACAATTTGCTGAGGGCTATTGAGGCGCAACAGCATCTGTTGCAACTCA
CAGTCTGGGGCATCAAGCAGCTCCAGGCAAGAATCCTGGCTGTGGAAAGATACCTAAAGGATCAACAGCT
CCTGGGGATTTGGGGTTGCTCTGGAAAACTCATTTGCACCACTGCTGTGCCTTGGAATGCTAGTTGGAGT
AATAAATCTCTGGAACAGATTTGGAATCACACGACCTGGATGGAGTGGGACAGAGAAATTAACAATTACA
CAAGCTTAATACACTCCTTAATTGAAGAATCGCAAAACCAGCAAGAAAAGAATGAACAAGAATTATTGGA
ATTAGATAAATGGGCAAGTTTGTGGAATTGGTTTAACATAACAAATTGGCTGTGGTATATAAAATTATTC
ATAATGATAGTAGGAGGCTTGGTAGGTTTAAGAATAGTTTTTGCTGTACTTTCTATAGTGAATAGAGTTA
GGCAGGGATATTCACCATTATCGTTTCAGACCCACCTCCCAACCCCGAGGGGACCCGACAGGCCCGAAGG
AATAGAAGAAGAAGGTGGAGAGAGAGACAGAGACAGATCCATTCGATTAGTGAACGGATCTCGACGGTAT
CGCCGAATTCACAAATGGCAGTATTCATCCACAATTTTAAAAGAAAAGGGGGGATTGGGGGGTACAGTGC
AGGGGAAAGAATAGTAGACATAATAGCAACAGACATACAAACTAAAGAATTACAAAAACAAATTACAAAA
ATTCAAAATTTTCGGGTTTATTACAGGGACAGCAGAGATCCAGTTTGGACTAGTCGTGA
